Addgene plasmid #58191: H2B-6
Purpose: Localization: Nucleus/Histones, Excitation: N/A, Emission: N/A
Depositing lab: Michael Davidson. Depositing organization: Florida State University, Tallahassee.
Backbone
  Vector backbone: pSNAPf-N1
  Vector type: Mammalian Expression
  Selectable markers: Neomycin (select with G418)
Growth in bacteria
  Bacterial resistance: Kanamycin, 50 μg/mL
  Growth temperature: 37°C
  Growth strain: DH5alpha
  Copy number: High Copy
Gene/Insert
  Gene/Insert name: H2B (alt names: Human Histone H2B; NM_021058.3)
  Species: H. sapiens (human)
  Promoter: CMV
  Tag / fusion protein: SNAP tag (C terminal on backbone)
  Cloning method: Unknown
  Sequencing primers: 5′ CMV-F; 3′ SV40pA-R
Terms and licenses: Academic/Nonprofit Terms; Industry Terms
Depositor comments: With SNAP tag H. sapiens (human) Histone H2B.
How to cite: H2B-6 was a gift from Michael Davidson (Addgene plasmid # 58191)
