[The description below was written by a language model from this plasmid's Addgene catalogue record.]
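Description:
H2B-6 is a mammalian expression plasmid built on the pSNAPf-N1 backbone that encodes human histone H2B fused at its C terminus to the SNAP tag. Expression of the fusion is driven by the CMV promoter, a strong constitutive promoter in most mammalian cell lines. The use of an SV40 polyadenylation-region sequencing primer suggests that the transcript ends in an SV40 poly(A) signal, although no feature table is provided to confirm the exact layout. In the N1 arrangement the insert sits upstream of the tag, so H2B is translated first and the SNAP tag follows. The "6" in the name may refer to a linker between the two parts, but the record does not state this. The plasmid is propagated in E. coli at high copy under kanamycin selection. It also carries a neomycin resistance marker, so stably transfected mammalian cells can be selected with G418.

The SNAP tag is an engineered derivative of O6-alkylguanine-DNA alkyltransferase that reacts covalently with benzylguanine-conjugated substrates. The fusion therefore has no fluorescence of its own, which is why excitation and emission are listed as not applicable. The colour depends on the cell-permeable dye substrate the user adds. Because H2B is a core nucleosomal histone, the fusion incorporates into chromatin and marks the nucleus. The construct serves as a nuclear and histone localization marker, suited to imaging nuclei and chromatin in live or fixed cells with a flexible choice of fluorophore. The cloning method is recorded as unknown.
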