>Addgene plasmid #58191 | H2B-6 | depositor partial sequence | sequence record 89300 | insert sequence
GCCATGCTAGTGACGTCAGATCCGCTAGCGCTACCGGACTCAGATCTCGAGCTCAAGCTTCGAATTCTGC
AGTCGACGGTACCGCCACCATGCCAGAGCCAGCGAAGTCTGCTCCCGCCCCGAAAAAGGGCTCCAAGAAG
GCGGTGACTAAGGCGCAGAAGAAAGGCGGCAAGAAGCGCAAGCGCAGCCGCAAGGAGAGCTATTCCATCT
ATGTGTACAAGGTTCTGAAGCAGGTCCACCCTGACACCGGCATTTCGTCCAAGGCCATGGGCATCATGAA
TTCGTTTGTGAACGACATTTTCGAGCGCATCGCAGGTGAGGCTTCCCGCCTGGCGCATTACAACAAGCGC
TCGACCATCACCTCCAGGGAGATCCAGACGGCCGTGCGCCTGCTGCTGCCTGGGGAGTTGGCCAAGCACG
CCGTGTCCGAGGGTACTAAGGCCATCACCAAGTACACCAGCGCTAAGGATCCACCGGTCGCCACCATGGA
CAAAGACTGCGAAATGAAGCGCACCACCCTGGATAGCCCTCTGGGCAAGCTGGAACTGTCTGGGTGCGAA
CAGGGCCTGCACCGTATCATCTTCCTGGGCAAAGGAACATCTGCCGCCGACGCCGTGGAAGTGCCTGCCC
CAGCCGCCGTGCTGGGCGGACCAGAGCCACTGATGCAGGCCACCGCCTGGCTCAACGCCTACTTTCACCA
GCCTGAGGCCATCGAGGAGTTCCCTGTGCCAGCCCTGCACCACCCAGTGTTCCAGCAGGAGAGCTTTACC
CGCCAGGTGCTGTGGAAACTGCTGAAAGTGGTGAAGTTCGGAGAGGTCATCAGCTACAGCCACCTGGCCG
CCCTGGCCGGCAATCCCGCCGCCACCGCCGCCGTGAAAACCGCCCTGAGCGGAAATCCCGTGCCCATTCT
GATCCCCTGCCACCGGGTGGTGCAGGCGACCTGACGTGGGGGGCTACGAGGGCGGGCTCGCCGTGAAGAG
TGCTGCTGGCCCACGAGGGCCACAGACTGGGCAGCCTGGCTGGGTAAGCGGCCGCGACTCTAGATCATAT
CAGCCATACCACATTTGTAGAGGTTTACTGCTTTAAAACCTCCCCACACCCTCCCCCTGACTGAAACATA
ATGATGCATTGTTTGTTTGTTTACTTGTTATGCCGCTTATAATGGTTACAAATAAGCAATAGCATCACAA
ATTCCAATAAGGCATTTATGGCATTCATTGGGTTGTCCCACCTCATCTAGGTTATCTCTAAAGGCGCGGA
AAAATTGA
