>Addgene plasmid #58191 | H2B-6 | depositor partial sequence | sequence record 89301 | insert sequence 2
CTGCCCATAGATATATAAGGCGCGGTTTGAATCTCACCGGGAATTCCAAGGTTCCCAACTCATGAACGTC
ATGGAAGTTTGTTTGGCACCCAAAAATCAATCGGGAGCTTTCCAAATGTCGTAACAACTCCGCCCCCATT
TGACGCAATGGGCGGTAGGCGTGTACGGTGGGAGGTTCTTATATTAAGCAGAGCTGGTTTAGTGAACGTC
AGATCCGCTAGCGCTACCGGACTCAGATCTCGAGCTCAAGCTTCGAATTCTGCAGTCGACGGTACCGCCA
CCATGCCAGAGCCAGCGAAGTCTGCTCCCGCCCCGAAAAAGGGCTCCAAGAAGGCGGTGACTAAGGCGCA
GAAGAAAGGCGGCAAGAAGCGCAAGCGCAGCCGCAAGGAGAGCTATTCCATCTATGTGTACAAGGTTCTG
AAGCAGGTCCACCCTGACACCGGCATTTCGTCCAAGGCCATGGGCATCATGAATTCGTTTGTGAACGACA
TTTTCGAGCGCATCGCAGGTGAGGCTTCCCGCCTGGCGCATTACAACAAGCGCTCGACCATCACCTCCAG
GGAGATCCAGACGGCCGTGCGCCTGCTGCTGCCTGGGGAGTTGGCCAAGCACGCCGTGTCCGAGGGTACT
AAGGCCATCACCAAGTACACCAGCGCTAAGGATCCACCGGTCGCCACCATGGACAAAGACTGCGAAATGA
AGCGCACCACCCTGGATAGCCCTCTGGGCAAGCTGGAACTGTCTGGGTGCGAACAGGGCCTGCACCGTAT
CATCTTCCTGGGCAAAGGAACATCTGCCGCCGACGCCGTGGAAGTGCCTGCCCCAGCCGCCGTGCTGGGC
GGACCAGAGCCACTGATGCAGGCCACCGCCTGGCTCAACGCCTACTTTCACCAGCCTGAGGCCATCGAGG
AGTTCCCTGTGCCAGCCCTGCACCACCCAGTGTTCCAGCAGGAGAGCTTTACCCGCCAGGTGCTGTGGAA
ACTGCTGAAAGTGGTGAAGTTCGGAGAGGTCATCAGCTACAGCCACCTGGCCGCCCTGGCCGGCAATCCC
GCCGCCACCGCCGCCGTGAAAACCGCCCTGAGCGGAAATCCCGTGCCCATTCTGATCCCCTGCCACCGGG
TGGTGCAGGGCGACCTGGACGTGGGGGGCTACGAGGGCGGGCTCGCCGTGAAAGAGTGGCTGCTGGCCCA
CGAGGGCCACAGACTGGGCAAGCCTGGGCTGGGTTAAGCGGCCGCGACTCTAGATCATAATCAGCCATAC
CACATTGTAGAGTTTCCT
