>Addgene plasmid #58191 | H2B-6 | addgene partial sequence | sequence record 124094 | CMV-F 5'-CGCAAATGGGCGGTAGGCGTG-3'
AGCAGAGCTGGTTTAGTGAACCGTCAGATCCGCTAGCGCTACCGGACTCAGATCTGCCACCATGGAGGCG
GCGGTCGCTGCTCCGCGTCCCCGGCTGCTCCTCCTCGTGCTGGCGGCGGCGGCGGCGGCGGCGGCGGCGC
TGCTCCCGGGGGCGACGGCGTTACAGTGTTTCTGCCACCTCTGTACAAAAGACAATTTTACTTGTGTGAC
AGATGGGCTCTGCTTTGTCTCTGTCACAGAGACCACAGACAAAGTTATACACAACAGCATGTGTATAGCT
GAAATTGACTTAATTCCTCGAGATAGGCCGTTTGTATGTGCACCCTCTTCAAAAACTGGGTCTGTGACTA
CAACATATTGCTGCAATCAGGACCATTGCAATAAAATAGAACTTCCAACTACTGTAAAGTCATCACCTGG
CCTTGGTCCTGTGGAACTGGCAGCTGTCATTGCTGGACCAGTGTGCTTCGTCTGCATCTCACTCATGTTG
ATGGTCTATATCTGCCACAACCGCACTGTCATTCACCATCGAGTGCCAAATGAAGAGGACCCTTCATTAG
ATCGCCCTTTTATTTCAGAGGGTACTACGTTGAAAGACTTAATTTATGATATGACAACGTCAGGTTCTGG
CTCAGGTTTACCATTGCTTGTTCAGAGAACAATTGCGAGAACTATTGTGTTACAAGAAAGCATTGGCAAA
GGTCGATTTGGAGAAGTTTGGAGAGGAAAGTGGCGGGGAGAAGAAGTTGCTGTTAAGATATTCTCCTCTA
GAGAAGAACGTTCGTGGTTCCGTGAGGCAGAGATTT
